>Addgene plasmid #172345 | pTwist-FLAG-SRSF3_Full.Length_Codon.Optimized | addgene full sequence | sequence record 342408 | Addgene NGS Result
AAGTTGCAGGACCACTTCTGCGCTCGGCCCTTCCGGCTGGCTGGTTTATTGCTGATAAATCTGGAGCCGG
TGAGCGTGGGTCTCGCGGTATCATTGCAGCACTGGGGCCAGATGGTAAGCCCTCCCGTATCGTAGTTATC
TACACGACGGGGAGTCAGGCAACTATGGATGAACGAAATAGACAGATCGCTGAGATAGGTGCCTCACTGA
TTAAGCATTGGTAACCGATTCTAGGTGCATTGGCGCAGAAAAAAATGCCTGATGCGACGCTGCGCGTCTT
ATACTCCCACATATGCCAGATTCAGCAACGGATACGGCTTCCCCAACTTGCCCACTTCCATACGTGTCCT
CCTTACCAGAAATTTATCCTTAAGATCCCGAATCGTTTAAACTCGACTCTGGCTCTATCGAATCTCCGTC
GTTTCGAGCTTACGCGAACAGCCGTGGCGCTCATTTGCTCGTCGGGCATCGAATCTCGTCAGCTATCGTC
AGCTTACCTTTTTGGCAGCGATCGCGGCTCCCGACATCTTGGACCATTAGCTCCACAGGTATCTTCTTCC
CTCTAGTGGTCATAACAGCAGCTTCAGCTACCTCTCAATTCAAAAAACCCCTCAAGACCCGTTTAGAGGC
CCCAAGGGGTTATGCTATCAATCGTTGCGTTACACACACAAAAAACCAACACACATCCATCTTCGATGGA
TAGCGATTTTATTATCTAACTGCTGATCGAGTGTAGCCAGATCTCGTGAGGCTCCGGTGCCCGTCAGTGG
GCAGAGCGCACATCGCCCACAGTCCCCGAGAAGTTGGGGGGAGGGGTCGGCAATTGAACCGGTGCCTAGA
GAAGGTGGCGCGGGGTAAACTGGGAAAGTGATGTCGTGTACTGGCTCCGCCTTTTTCCCGAGGGTGGGGG
AGAACCGTATATAAGTGCACTAGTCGCCGTGAACGTTCTTTTTCGCAACGGGTTTGCCGCCAGAACACAG
GTAAGTGCCGTGTGTGGTTCCCGCGGGCCTGGCCTCTTTACGGGTTATGGCCCTTGCGTGCCTTGAATTA
CTTCCACCTGGCTGCAGTACGTGATTCTTGATCCCGAGCTTCGGGTTGGAAGTGGGTGGGAGAGTTCGTG
GCCTTGCGCTTAAGGAGCCCCTTCGCCTCGTGCTTGAGTTGTGGCCTGGCCTGGGCGCTGGGGCCGCCGC
GTGCGAATCTGGTGGCACCTTCGCGCCTGTCTCGCTGCTTTCGATAAGTCTCTAGCCATTTAAAATTTTT
GATGACCTGCTGCGACGCTTTTTTTCTGGCAAGATAGTCTTGTAAATGCGGGCCAAGATCAGCACACTGG
TATTTCGGTTTTTGGGGCCGCGGGCGGCGACGGGGCCCGTGCGTCCCAGCGCACATGTTCGGCGAGGCGG
GGCCTGCGAGCGCGGCCACCGAGAATCGGACGGGGGTAGTCTCAAGCTGCCCGGCCTGCTCTGGTGCCTG
GCCTCGCGCCGCCGTGTATCGCCCCGCCCTGGGCGGCAAGGCTGGCCCGGTCGGCACCAGTTGCGTGAGC
GGAAAGATGGCCGCTTCCCGGCCCTGCTGCAGGGAGCACAAAATGGAGGACGCGGCGCTCGGGAGAGCGG
GCGGGTGAGTCACCCACACAAAGGAAAAGGGCCTTTCCGTCCTCAGCCGTCGCTTCATGTGACTCCACGG
AGTACCGGGCGCCGTCCAGGCACCTCGATTAGTTCTCCAGCTTTTGGAGTACGTCGTCTTTAGGTTGGGG
GGAGGGGTTTTATGCGATGGAGTTTCCCCACACTGAGTGGGTGGAGACTGAAGTTAGGCCAGCTTGGCAC
TTGATGTAATTCTCCTTGGAATTTGCCCTTTTTGAGTTTGGATCTTGGTTCATTCTCAAGCCTCAGACAG
TGGTTCAAAGTTTTTTTCTTCCATTTCAGGTGTCGTGAAAACTACCCCTAAAAGCCAAAAGATCTTTGTC
GATCCTACCATCCACTCGACACACCCGCCAGCGGCCGCTGCCAAGCTTCCGAGCTCTCGAATTCATGGAC
TACAAAGATGACGACGATAAAATGCACAGGGACTCCTGCCCCCTTGACTGCAAGGTTTACGTGGGCAACC
TTGGAAATAATGGTAACAAGACAGAACTCGAACGGGCCTTCGGCTATTATGGACCCTTGCGCTCTGTATG
GGTCGCGAGAAATCCTCCAGGCTTTGCATTCGTAGAATTTGAAGATCCACGAGACGCGGCGGACGCAGTT
CGAGAGCTGGACGGTCGAACATTGTGCGGATGTCGCGTGAGGGTTGAACTTTCTAACGGTGAAAAGCGGA
GCCGCAATCGGGGTCCACCACCCAGTTGGGGCAGACGCCCTCGCGACGATTACCGCCGCAGAAGTCCTCC
ACCTAGGAGGCGATCCCCCCGACGACGGTCATTCTCTAGGTCTCGGAGCCGCTCCCTTAGCCGAGACCGA
CGGAGGGAGAGATCCCTGTCAAGGGAGAGGAATCACAAACCCTCACGCAGTTTTTCCCGGAGCAGGAGCC
GATCTCGATCTAATGAACGAAAGTAGGGATCCGCAGGCCTCTGCTAGCTTGACTGACTGAGATACAGCGT
ACCTTCAGCTCACAGACATGATAAGATACATTGATGAGTTTGGACAAACCACAACTAGAATGCAGTGAAA
AAAATGCTTTATTTGTGAAATTTGTGATGCTATTGCTTTATTTGTAACCATTATAAGCTGCAATAAACAA
GTTAACAACAACAATTGCATTCATTTTATGTTTCAGGTTCAGGGGGAGGTGTGGGAGGTTTTTTAAAGCA
AGTAAAACCTCTACAAATGTGGTATTGGCCCATCTCTATCGGTATCGTAGCATAACCCCTTGGGGCCTCT
AAACGGGTCTTGAGGGGTTTTTTGTGCCCCTCGGGCCGGATTGCTATCTACCGGCATTGGCGCAGAAAAA
AATGCCTGATGCGACGCTGCGCGTCTTATACTCCCACATATGCCAGATTCAGCAACGGATACGGCTTCCC
CAACTTGCCCACTTCCATACGTGTCCTCCTTACCAGAAATTTATCCTTAAGGTCGTCAGCTATCCTGCAG
GCGATCTCTCGATTTCGATCAAGACATTCCTTTAATGGTCTTTTCTGGACACCACTAGGGGTCAGAAGTA
GTTCATCAAACTTTCTTCCCTCCCTAATCTCATTGGTTACCTTGGGCTATCGAAACTTAATTAACCAGTC
AAGTCAGCTACTTGGCGAGATCGACTTGTCTGGGTTTCGACTACGCTCAGAATTGCGTCAGTCAAGTTCG
ATCTGGTCCTTGCTATTGCACCCGTTCTCCGATTACGAGTTTCATTTAAATCATGTGAGCAAAAGGCCAG
CAAAAGGCCAGGAACCGTAAAAAGGCCGCGTTGCTGGCGTTTTTCCATAGGCTCCGCCCCCCTGACGAGC
ATCACAAAAATCGACGCTCAAGTCAGAGGTGGCGAAACCCGACAGGACTATAAAGATACCAGGCGTTTCC
CCCTGGAAGCTCCCTCGTGCGCTCTCCTGTTCCGACCCTGCCGCTTACCGGATACCTGTCCGCCTTTCTC
CCTTCGGGAAGCGTGGCGCTTTCTCATAGCTCACGCTGTAGGTATCTCAGTTCGGTGTAGGTCGTTCGCT
CCAAGCTGGGCTGTGTGCACGAACCCCCCGTTCAGCCCGACCGCTGCGCCTTATCCGGTAACTATCGTCT
TGAGTCCAACCCGGTAAGACACGACTTATCGCCACTGGCAGCAGCCACTGGTAACAGGATTAGCAGAGCG
AGGTATGTAGGCGGTGCTACAGAGTTCTTGAAGTGGTGGCCTAACTACGGCTACACTAGAAGAACAGTAT
TTGGTATCTGCGCTCTGCTGAAGCCAGTTACCTTCGGAAAAAGAGTTGGTAGCTCTTGATCCGGCAAACA
AACCACCGCTGGTAGCGGTGGTTTTTTTGTTTGCAAGCAGCAGATTACGCGCAGAAAAAAAGGATCTCAA
GAAGATCCTTTGATCTTTTCTACGGGGTCTGACGCTCAGTGGAACGAAAACTCACGTTAAGGGATTTTGG
TCATGAGATTATCAAAAAGGATCTTCACCTAGATCCTTTTAAATTAAAAATGAAGTTTTAAATCAATCTA
AAGTATATATGAGTAAACTTGGTCTGACAGTTACCAATGCTTAATCAGTGAGGCACCTATCTCAGCGATC
TGTCTATTTCGTTCATCCATAGTTGCATTTAAATTTCCGAACTCTCCAAGGCCCTCGTCGGAAAATCTTC
AAACCTTTCGTCCGATCCATCTTGCAGGCTACCTCTCGAACGAACTATCGCAAGTCTCTTGGCCGGCCTT
GCGCCTTGGCTATTGCTTGGCAGCGCCTATCGCCAGGTATTACTCCAATCCCGAATATCCGAGATCGGGA
TCACCCGAGAGAAGTTCAACCTACATCCTCAATCCCGATCTATCCGAGATCCGAGGAATATCGAAATCGG
GGCGCGCCTGGTGTACCGAGAACGATCCTCTCAGTGCGAGTCTCGACGATCCATATCGTTGCTTGGCAGT
CAGCCAGTCGGAATCCAGCTTGGGACCCAGGAAGTCCAATCGTCAGATATTGTACTCAAGCCTGGTCACG
GCAGCGTACCGATCTGTTTAAACCTAGATATTGATAGTCTGATCGGTCAACGTATAATCGAGTCCTAGCT
TTTGCAAACATCTATCAAGAGACAGGATCAGCAGGAGGCTTTCGCATGAGTATTCAACATTTCCGTGTCG
CCCTTATTCCCTTTTTTGCGGCATTTTGCCTTCCTGTTTTTGCTCACCCAGAAACGCTGGTGAAAGTAAA
AGATGCTGAAGATCAGTTGGGTGCGCGAGTGGGTTACATCGAACTGGATCTCAACAGCGGTAAGATCCTT
GAGAGTTTTCGCCCCGAAGAACGCTTTCCAATGATGAGCACTTTTAAAGTTCTGCTATGTGGCGCGGTAT
TATCCCGTATTGACGCCGGGCAAGAGCAACTCGGTCGCCGCATACACTATTCTCAGAATGACTTGGTTGA
GTATTCACCAGTCACAGAAAAGCATCTTACGGATGGCATGACAGTAAGAGAATTATGCAGTGCTGCCATA
ACCATGAGTGATAACACTGCGGCCAACTTACTTCTGACAACGATTGGAGGACCGAAGGAGCTAACCGCTT
TTTTGCACAACATGGGGGATCATGTAACTCGCCTTGATCGTTGGGAACCGGAGCTGAATGAAGCCATACC
AAACGACGAGCGTGACACCACGATGCCTGTAGCAATGGCAACAACCTTGCGTAAACTATTAACTGGCGAA
CTACTTACTCTAGCTTCCCGGCAACAGTTGATAGACTGGATGGAGGCGGATA
Features (pLannotate 1.2.2; 15 found; start..end, strand, type, name):
    237..373     +  terminator     rrnG terminator: transcription terminator from the E. coli ribosomal RNA rrnG operon (Albrechtsen et al., 1991)
    525..596     +  misc_feature   5' β-globin insulator: insulator upstream of the human β-globin locus (Farrell et al., 2002)
    601..647     -  terminator     T7 terminator: transcription terminator for bacteriophage T7 RNA polymerase
    665..713     -  polyA_signal   poly(A) signal: synthetic polyadenylation signal
    750..1928    +  promoter       EF-1α promoter: strong constitutive promoter for human elongation factor EF-1α
   2027..2051    +  CDS            3xFLAG (fragment): three tandem FLAG® epitope tags
   2052..2543    +  CDS            SRSF3: SRSF3_HUMAN - Also known as SFRS3, SRP20. Experimental evidence at protein level: Swiss-Prot protein existence level 1. Splicing factor that specifically promotes exon-inclusion during alternative splicing (PubMed:26876937). Interaction with YTHDC1, a RNA-binding protein that recognizes and binds N6-methyladenosine (m6A)-containing RNAs, promotes recruitment of SRSF3 to its mRNA- binding elements adjacent to m6A sites, leading to exon-inclusion during alternative splicing (PubMed:26876937). Also functions as export adapter involved in mRNA nuclear export (PubMed:11336712, PubMed:18364396, PubM
   2612..2733    -  polyA_signal   SV40 poly(A) signal: SV40 polyadenylation signal
   2756..2825    -  CDS            large T antigen (fragment): large T antigen from SV40 (simian virus 40)
   2848..2894    +  terminator     T7 terminator: transcription terminator for bacteriophage T7 RNA polymerase
   2924..3060    +  terminator     rrnG terminator: transcription terminator from the E. coli ribosomal RNA rrnG operon (Albrechtsen et al., 1991)
   3105..3176    +  misc_feature   3' β-globin insulator: insulator downstream of the human β-globin locus (Farrell et al., 2002)
   3402..3990    -  rep_origin     ori: high-copy-number ColE1/pMB1/pBR322/pUC origin of replication
   4162..4226    -  CDS            bla(M) (fragment): β-lactamase lacking the signal sequence; bla(M); allows cytosolic expression of β-lactamase
   4736..224     +  CDS            AmpR (across the origin): β-lactamase; bla; confers resistance to ampicillin, carbenicillin, and related antibiotics
