[The description below was written by a language model from this plasmid's Addgene catalogue record and pLannotate feature annotations shown in this document.]
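Description:
pTwist-FLAG-SRSF3_Full.Length_Codon.Optimized is a mammalian expression plasmid built on the Twist Bioscience pTwist backbone, about 5.4 kb in total. It is propagated in E. coli as a high-copy plasmid through a ColE1/pUC-type origin of replication and selected with ampicillin through a β-lactamase (AmpR) gene. The record lists no mammalian selection marker or reporter, which suggests use by transient transfection.

The payload is a codon-optimized open reading frame for full-length human SRSF3 (also called SFRS3 or SRp20), a serine/arginine-rich splicing factor that promotes exon inclusion and also acts as an mRNA export adapter. It carries an N-terminal FLAG epitope. The annotation software labels this short stretch as a fragment of 3xFLAG, which fits the single FLAG tag given in the catalogue entry. The insert was cloned between EcoRI and BamHI sites, both retained, and is transcribed from the strong constitutive human EF-1α promoter. An SV40 polyadenylation signal lies just downstream of the coding sequence, although the feature table annotates it on the opposite strand. The expression unit is bracketed by β-globin locus insulator elements and by bacterial rrnG and T7 terminators, with a synthetic poly(A) signal upstream of the promoter. These backbone elements help shield the cassette from read-through transcription originating elsewhere in the plasmid.

The stated purpose is expression of FLAG-tagged full-length SRSF3 in mammalian cells, where the tag allows detection or immunoprecipitation. Recoding the sequence should also distinguish the transgene from the endogenous transcript at the nucleotide level. The associated publication concerns truncated RNA-binding proteins that arise when nonsense-mediated RNA decay is compromised by DUX4 expression, so this construct plausibly serves as the full-length counterpart to truncated forms, though the record does not say so.
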