Addgene plasmid #172345: pTwist-FLAG-SRSF3_Full.Length_Codon.Optimized
Purpose: Expression of FLAG-tagged, codon-optimized, full-length SRSF3
Depositing lab: Sujatha Jagannathan. Depositing organization: University of Colorado Denver and Anschutz Medical Campus. Publication: Compromised nonsense-mediated RNA decay results in truncated RNA-binding protein production upon DUX4 expression. Campbell AE, Dyle MC, Albanese R, Matheny T, Sudheendran K, Cortazar MA, Forman T, Fu R, Gillen AE, Caruthers MH, Floor SN, Calviello L, Jagannathan S. Cell Rep. 2023 Jun 13;42(6):112642. doi: 10.1016/j.celrep.2023.112642. PubMed 37314931.
Backbone
  Vector backbone: pTwist
  Backbone manufacturer: Twist Bioscience
  Backbone size w/o insert (bp): 4843
  Total vector size (bp): 5365
  Vector type: Mammalian Expression
Growth in bacteria
  Bacterial resistance: Ampicillin, 100 μg/mL
  Growth temperature: 37°C
  Growth strain: DH5alpha
  Copy number: High Copy
Gene/Insert
  Gene/Insert name: serine and arginine rich splicing factor 3 (alt name: SRSF3 (codon-optimized))
  Species: H. sapiens (human)
  Insert size (bp): 522
  Mutation: codon-optimized
  GenBank ID: NM_003017
  Entrez Gene: SRSF3 (a.k.a. SFRS3, SRp20)
  Promoter: EF-1a
  Tag / fusion protein: FLAG (N terminal on insert)
  Cloning method: Restriction Enzyme; 5′ cloning site EcoRI (not destroyed); 3′ cloning site BamHI (not destroyed)
  Sequencing primers: 5′ TCAAGCCTCAGACAGTGGTTC
Terms and licenses: Academic/Nonprofit Terms; Industry Terms: Not Available to Industry
How to cite: pTwist-FLAG-SRSF3_Full.Length_Codon.Optimized was a gift from Sujatha Jagannathan (Addgene plasmid # 172345 ; http://n2t.net/addgene:172345 ; RRID:Addgene_172345)
